>Addgene plasmid #192259 | GFP-GGA3-GAT | addgene full sequence | sequence record 382375 | Addgene NGS Result
TAGTTATTAATAGTAATCAATTACGGGGTCATTAGTTCATAGCCCATATATGGAGTTCCGCGTTACATAA
CTTACGGTAAATGGCCCGCCTGGCTGACCGCCCAACGACCCCCGCCCATTGACGTCAATAATGACGTATG
TTCCCATAGTAACGCCAATAGGGACTTTCCATTGACGTCAATGGGTGGAGTATTTACGGTAAACTGCCCA
CTTGGCAGTACATCAAGTGTATCATATGCCAAGTACGCCCCCTATTGACGTCAATGACGGTAAATGGCCC
GCCTGGCATTATGCCCAGTACATGACCTTATGGGACTTTCCTACTTGGCAGTACATCTACGTATTAGTCA
TCGCTATTACCATGGTGATGCGGTTTTGGCAGTACATCAATGGGCGTGGATAGCGGTTTGACTCACGGGG
ATTTCCAAGTCTCCACCCCATTGACGTCAATGGGAGTTTGTTTTGGCACCAAAATCAACGGGACTTTCCA
AAATGTCGTAACAACTCCGCCCCATTGACGCAAATGGGCGGTAGGCGTGTACGGTGGGAGGTCTATATAA
GCAGAGCTGGTTTAGTGAACCGTCAGATCCGCTAGCGCTACCGGTCGCCACCATGGTGAGCAAGGGCGAG
GAGCTGTTCACCGGGGTGGTGCCCATCCTGGTCGAGCTGGACGGCGACGTAAACGGCCACAAGTTCAGCG
TGTCCGGCGAGGGCGAGGGCGATGCCACCTACGGCAAGCTGACCCTGAAGTTCATCTGCACCACCGGCAA
GCTGCCCGTGCCCTGGCCCACCCTCGTGACCACCCTGACCTACGGCGTGCAGTGCTTCAGCCGCTACCCC
GACCACATGAAGCAGCACGACTTCTTCAAGTCCGCCATGCCCGAAGGCTACGTCCAGGAGCGCACCATCT
TCTTCAAGGACGACGGCAACTACAAGACCCGCGCCGAGGTGAAGTTCGAGGGCGACACCCTGGTGAACCG
CATCGAGCTGAAGGGCATCGACTTCAAGGAGGACGGCAACATCCTGGGGCACAAGCTGGAGTACAACTAC
AACAGCCACAACGTCTATATCATGGCCGACAAGCAGAAGAACGGCATCAAGGTGAACTTCAAGATCCGCC
ACAACATCGAGGACGGCAGCGTGCAGCTCGCCGACCACTACCAGCAGAACACCCCCATCGGCGACGGCCC
CGTGCTGCTGCCCGACAACCACTACCTGAGCACCCAGTCCGCCCTGAGCAAAGACCCCAACGAGAAGCGC
GATCACATGGTCCTGCTGGAGTTCGTGACCGCCGCCGGGATCACTCTCGGCATGGACGAGCTGTACAAGT
CCGGCCGGACTCAGATCTCGAGCTCAAGCTTCGAATTCGACCCACCAATTCCTGTGGATAGGACGCTGAT
CCCCTCTCCACCACCTCGTCCCAAAAACCCTGTTTTTGATGATGAGGAGAAGTCCAAGCTTTTAGCCAAG
CTGCTGAAAAGCAAAAACCCAGATGACCTGCAGGAGGCCAACAAGCTCATCAAGTCCATGGTGAAGGAAG
ACGAGGCACGGATCCAGAAGGTGACCAAGCGTCTGCACACGTTAGAGGAAGTTAACAACAACGTGAGACT
GCTCAGTGAGATGCTGCTTCATTACAGCCAGGAGGACTCTTCGGACGGGGACAGAGAGCTGATGAAGGAG
CTGTTTGATCAGTGTGAGAACAAGAGGCGGACTTTATTTAAACTCGCCAGTGAGACTGAGGACAATGATA
ACAGTTTGGGGGACATCCTGCAAGCCAGTGACAACCTCTCCCGGGTCATCAACTCTTACAAAACAATTAT
TGAAGGGCAGGTCTTCAATGGCGAGGTGGCTACCTTAACCCTGCCTGACTGAGTCGACGGTACCGCGGGC
CCGGGATCCACCGGATCTAGATAACTGATCATAATCAGCCATACCACATTTGTAGAGGTTTTACTTGCTT
TAAAAAACCTCCCACACCTCCCCCTGAACCTGAAACATAAAATGAATGCAATTGTTGTTGTTAACTTGTT
TATTGCAGCTTATAATGGTTACAAATAAAGCAATAGCATCACAAATTTCACAAATAAAGCATTTTTTTCA
CTGCATTCTAGTTGTGGTTTGTCCAAACTCATCAATGTATCTTAACGCGTAAATTGTAAGCGTTAATATT
TTGTTAAAATTCGCGTTAAATTTTTGTTAAATCAGCTCATTTTTTAACCAATAGGCCGAAATCGGCAAAA
TCCCTTATAAATCAAAAGAATAGACCGAGATAGGGT
[37 nt withheld, positions 2277-2313]
AAAGAACGTGGACTCCAACGTCAAAGG
[49 nt withheld, positions 2341-2389]
T
[91 nt withheld, positions 2391-2481]
G
[124 nt withheld, positions 2483-2606]
CAGGTGGCACTTTTCGGGGAAATGTGCGCGGAACCCCTATTTGTTTATTTTTCTAAATACATTCAAATAT
GTATCCGCTCATGAGACAATAACCCTGATAAATGCTTCAATAATATTGAAAAAGGAAGAGTCCTGAGGCG
GAAAGAACCAGCTGTGGAATGTGTGTCAGTTAGGGTGTGGAAAGTCCCCAGGCTCCCCAGCAGGCAGAAG
TATGCAAAGCATGCATCTCAATTAGTCAGCAACCAGGTGTGGAAAGTCCCCAGGCTCCCCAGCAGGCAGA
AGTATGCAAAGCATGCATCTCAATTAGTCAGCAACCATAGTCCCGCCCCTAACTCCGCCCATCCCGCCCC
TAACTCCGCCCAGTTCCGCCCATTCTCCGCCCCATGGCTGACTAATTTTTTTTATTTATGCAGAGGCCGA
GGCCGCCTCGGCCTCTGAGCTATTCCAGAAGTAGTGAGGAGGCTTTTTTGGAGGCCTAGGCTTTTGCAAA
GATCGATCAAGAGACAGGATGAGGATCGTTTCGCATGATTGAACAAGATGGATTGCACGCAGGTTCTCCG
GCCGCTTGGGTGGAGAGGCTATTCGGCTATGACTGGGCACAACAGACAATCGGCTGCTCTGATGCCGCCG
TGTTCCGGCTGTCAGCGCAGGGGCGCCCGGTTCTTTTTGTCAAGACCGACCTGTCCGGTGCCCTGAATGA
ACTGCAAGACGAGGCAGCGCGGCTATCGTGGCTGGCCACGACGGGCGTTCCTTGCGCAGCTGTGCTCGAC
GTTGTCACTGAAGCGGGAAGGGACTGGCTGCTATTGGGCGAAGTGCCGGGGCAGGATCTCCTGTCATCTC
ACCTTGCTCCTGCCGAGAAAGTATCCATCATGGCTGATGCAATGCGGCGGCTGCATACGCTTGATCCGGC
TACCTGCCCATTCGACCACCAAGCGAAACATCGCATCGAGCGAGCACGTACTCGGATGGAAGCCGGTCTT
GTCGATCAGGATGATCTGGACGAAGAGCATCAGGGGCTCGCGCCAGCCGAACTGTTCGCCAGGCTCAAGG
CGAGCATGCCCGACGGCGAGGATCTCGTCGTGACCCATGGCGATGCCTGCTTGCCGAATATCATGGTGGA
AAATGGCCGCTTTTCTGGATTCATCGACTGTGGCCGGCTGGGTGTGGCGGACCGCTATCAGGACATAGCG
TTGGCTACCCGTGATATTGCTGAAGAGCTTGGCGGCGAATGGGCTGACCGCTTCCTCGTGCTTTACGGTA
TCGCCGCTCCCGATTCGCAGCGCATCGCCTTCTATCGCCTTCTTGACGAGTTCTTCTGAGCGGGACTCTG
GGGTTCGAAATGACCGACCAAGCGACGCCCAACCTGCCATCACGAGATTTCGATTCCACCGCCGCCTTCT
ATGAAAGGTTGGGCTTCGGAATCGTTTTCCGGGACGCCGGCTGGATGATCCTCCAGCGCGGGGATCTCAT
GCTGGAGTTCTTCGCCCACCCTAGGGGGAGGCTAACTGAAACACGGAAGGAGACAATACCGGAAGGAACC
CGCGCTATGACGGCAATAAAAAGACAGAATAAAACGCACGGTGTTGGGTCGTTTGTTCATAAACGCGGGG
TTCGGTCCCAGGGCTGGCACTCTGTCGATACCCCACCGAGACCCCATTGGGGCCAATACGCCCGCGTTTC
TTCCTTTTCCCCACCCCACCCCCCAAGTTCGGGTGAAGGCCCAGGGCTCGCAGCCAACGTCGGGGCGGCA
GGCCCTGCCATAGCCTCAGGTTACTCATATATACTTTAGATTGATTTAAAACTTCATTTTTAATTTAAAA
GGATCTAGGTGAAGATCCTTTTTGATAATCTCATGACCAAAATCCCTTAACGTGAGTTTTCGTTCCACTG
AGCGTCAGACCCCGTAGAAAAGATCAAAGGATCTTCTTGAGATCCTTTTTTTCTGCGCGTAATCTGCTGC
TTGCAAACAAAAAAACCACCGCTACCAGCGGTGGTTTGTTTGCCGGATCAAGAGCTACCAACTCTTTTTC
CGAAGGTAACTGGCTTCAGCAGAGCGCAGATACCAAATACTGTTCTTCTAGTGTAGCCGTAGTTAGGCCA
CCACTTCAAGAACTCTGTAGCACCGCCTACATACCTCGCTCTGCTAATCCTGTTACCAGTGGCTGCTGCC
AGTGGCGATAAGTCGTGTCTTACCGGGTTGGACTCAAGACGATAGTTACCGGATAAGGCGCAGCGGTCGG
GCTGAACGGGGGGTTCGTGCACACAGCCCAGCTTGGAGCGAACGACCTACACCGAACTGAGATACCTACA
GCGTGAGCTATGAGAAAGCGCCACGCTTCCCGAAGGGAGAAAGGCGGACAGGTATCCGGTAAGCGGCAGG
GTCGGAACAGGAGAGCGCACGAGGGAGCTTCCAGGGGGAAACGCCTGGTATCTTTATAGTCCTGTCGGGT
TTCGCCACCTCTGACTTGAGCGTCGATTTTTGTGATGCTCGTCAGGGGGGCGGAGCCTATGGAAAAACGC
CAGCAACGCGGCCTTTTTACGGTTCCTGGCCTTTTGCTGGCCTTTTGCTCACATGTTCTTTCCTGCGTTA
TCCCCTGATTCTGTGGATAACCGTATTACCGCCATGCAT
Features (pLannotate 1.2.2; 16 found; start..end, strand, type, name):
     61..364     +  enhancer       CMV enhancer: human cytomegalovirus immediate early enhancer
    365..568     +  promoter       CMV promoter: human cytomegalovirus (CMV) immediate early promoter
    613..1329    +  CDS            EGFP: EGFP is a basic (constitutively fluorescent) green fluorescent protein published in 1996, derived from Aequorea victoria. It is reported to be a rapidly-maturing weak dimer with moderate acid sensitivity.
   1335..1368    +  misc_feature   MCS (fragment): multiple cloning site
   1369..1869    +  CDS            GGA3 (fragment): GGA3_HUMAN - Also known as KIAA0154. Experimental evidence at protein level: Swiss-Prot protein existence level 1. Plays a role in protein sorting and trafficking between the trans-Golgi network (TGN) and endosomes. Mediates the ARF-dependent recruitment of clathrin to the TGN and binds ubiquitinated proteins and membrane cargo molecules with a cytosolic acidic cluster-dileucine (DXXLL) motif (PubMed:11301005). Mediates export of the GPCR receptor ADRA2B to the cell surface (PubMed:26811329). nvolved in BACE1 transport and sorting as well as regulation of BACE1 protein levels (PubMed:17553422,
   1872..1899    +  misc_feature   MCS (fragment): multiple cloning site
   1916..2000    +  CDS            large T antigen (fragment): large T antigen from SV40 (simian virus 40)
   2023..2144    +  polyA_signal   SV40 poly(A) signal: SV40 polyadenylation signal
   2178..2606    -  rep_origin     f1 ori (sequence partly withheld): f1 bacteriophage origin of replication; arrow indicates direction of (+) strand synthesis
   2633..2737    +  promoter       AmpR promoter: bla
   2739..3096    +  promoter       SV40 promoter: SV40 enhancer and early promoter
   3131..3925    +  CDS            NeoR/KanR: aminoglycoside phosphotransferase from Tn5; aph(3')-II (or nptII); confers resistance to neomycin, kanamycin, and G418 (Geneticin®)
   3946..4098    +  CDS            ble (fragment): BLE_KLEPN - Experimental evidence at protein level: Swiss-Prot protein existence level 1. Binding protein with a strong affinity to the bleomycin family of antibiotics. Binds to CL990; an antimitotic-antibiotic compound. From Klebsiella pneumoniae.
   4157..4204    +  polyA_signal   HSV TK poly(A) signal: herpes simplex virus thymidine kinase polyadenylation signal (Cole and Stacy, 1985)
   4295..4311    -  polyA_signal   bGH poly(A) signal (fragment): bovine growth hormone polyadenylation signal
   4533..5121    +  rep_origin     ori: high-copy-number ColE1/pMB1/pBR322/pUC origin of replication
