[The description below was written by a language model from this plasmid's Addgene catalogue record and pLannotate feature annotations shown in this document.]
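Description:
GFP-GGA3-GAT is a mammalian expression plasmid of about 5.2 kb built on the Clontech eGFP-C2 backbone. It produces the GAT domain of human GGA3 fused to the C terminus of EGFP. The human cytomegalovirus immediate early enhancer and promoter drive the EGFP coding sequence. This is followed in frame, across a short stretch of the multiple cloning site, by a roughly 500 bp GGA3 fragment inserted between the EcoRI and SalI sites, both of which are retained. An SV40 polyadenylation signal downstream terminates the transcript. The short "large T antigen" match annotated just before it probably reflects the SV40-derived sequence surrounding that signal rather than a functional coding region.

The plasmid replicates in E. coli from a high-copy ColE1/pUC-type origin and also carries an f1 origin for single-stranded DNA production. Selection relies on one Tn5 aminoglycoside phosphotransferase gene (NeoR/KanR) placed behind tandem bacterial (bla) and SV40 early promoters and ended by the HSV TK polyadenylation signal. This gives kanamycin resistance in bacteria and permits G418 selection of transfected mammalian cells. The small ble and bGH poly(A) fragments in the annotation look like partial backbone remnants or incidental matches, not working elements.

GGA3 is an adaptor protein that acts in sorting between the trans-Golgi network and endosomes and mediates ARF-dependent recruitment of clathrin to the TGN. Expressing its isolated GAT domain as a fluorescent fusion lets its localisation be imaged in transfected cells and its effects on this pathway be examined. The record gives the purpose only as mammalian expression of GFP-tagged GGA3-GAT.
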