Addgene plasmid #192259: GFP-GGA3-GAT
Purpose: Mammalian expression of GFP-tagged GGA3-GAT
Depositing lab: Juan Bonifacino. Publication: The GGAs promote ARF-dependent recruitment of clathrin to the TGN. Puertollano R, Randazzo PA, Presley JF, Hartnell LM, Bonifacino JS. Cell. 2001 Apr 6;105(1):93-102. doi: 10.1016/s0092-8674(01)00299-9. PubMed 11301005.
Backbone
  Vector backbone: eGFP-C2
  Backbone manufacturer: Clontech
  Backbone size w/o insert (bp): 4700
  Total vector size (bp): 5235
  Vector type: Mammalian Expression
Growth in bacteria
  Bacterial resistance: Kanamycin, 50 μg/mL
  Growth temperature: 37°C
  Growth strain: DH5alpha
  Copy number: Unknown
Gene/Insert
  Gene/Insert name: GGA3-GAT
  Species: H. sapiens (human)
  Insert size (bp): 503
  Entrez Gene: GGA3
  Promoter: CMV
  Tag / fusion protein: GFP (N terminal on insert)
  Cloning method: Restriction Enzyme; 5′ cloning site EcoRI (not destroyed); 3′ cloning site SalI (not destroyed)
  Sequencing primers: 5′ EGFP-C-FOR; 3′ SV40pA-R
Terms and licenses: Academic/Nonprofit Terms; Industry Terms: Not Available to Industry
How to cite: GFP-GGA3-GAT was a gift from Juan Bonifacino (Addgene plasmid # 192259 ; http://n2t.net/addgene:192259 ; RRID:Addgene_192259)
