>Addgene plasmid #192259 | GFP-GGA3-GAT | depositor partial sequence | sequence record 372411 | Insert
GACCCACCAATTCCTGTGGATAGGACGCTGATCCCCTCTCCACCACCTCGTCCCAAAAACCCTGTTTTTG
ATGATGAGGAGAAGTCCAAGCTTTTAGCCAAGCTGCTGAAAAGCAAAAACCCAGATGACCTGCAGGAGGC
CAACAAGCTCATCAAGTCCATGGTGAAGGAAGACGAGGCACGGATCCAGAAGGTGACCAAGCGTCTGCAC
ACGTTAGAGGAAGTTAACAACAACGTGAGACTGCTCAGTGAGATGCTGCTTCATTACAGCCAGGAGGACT
CTTCGGACGGGGACAGAGAGCTGATGAAGGAGCTGTTTGATCAGTGTGAGAACAAGAGGCGGACTTTATT
TAAACTCGCCAGTGAGACTGAGGACAATGATAACAGTTTGGGGGACATCCTGCAAGCCAGTGACAACCTC
TCCCGGGTCATCAACTCTTACAAAACAATTATTGAAGGGCAGGTCTTCAATGGCGAGGTGGCTACCTTAA
CCCTGCCTGACTG
